Addgene plasmid #116523: pHAGE-PIK3CA-P471L
Purpose: Lentiviral expression of PIK3CA P471L
Depositing lab: Gordon Mills & Kenneth Scott. Depositing organization: Baylor College of Medicine. Publication: Systematic Functional Annotation of Somatic Mutations in Cancer. Ng PK, Li J, Jeong KJ, Shao S, Chen H, Tsang YH, Sengupta S, Wang Z, Bhavana VH, Tran R, Soewito S, Minussi DC, Moreno D, Kong K, Dogruluk T, Lu H, Gao J, Tokheim C, Zhou DC, Johnson AM, Zeng J, Ip CKM, Ju Z, Wester M, Yu S, Li Y, Vellano CP, Schultz N, Karchin R, Ding L, Lu Y, Cheung LWT, Chen K, Shaw KR, Meric-Bernstam F, Scott KL, Yi S, Sahni N, Liang H, Mills GB. Cancer Cell. 2018 Mar 12;33(3):450-462.e10. doi: 10.1016/j.ccell.2018.01.021. PubMed 29533785.
Backbone
  Vector backbone: pHAGE
  Vector type: Lentiviral
Growth in bacteria
  Bacterial resistance: Ampicillin, 100 μg/mL
  Growth temperature: 37°C
  Growth strain: Stbl3
  Copy number: High Copy
Gene/Insert
  Gene/Insert name: PIK3CA
  Species: H. sapiens (human)
  Mutation: P471L
  Entrez Gene: PIK3CA (a.k.a. CCM4, CLAPO, CLOVE, CWS5, HMH, MCAP, MCM, MCMTC, PI3K, PI3K-alpha, p110-alpha)
  Cloning method: Gateway Cloning
Terms and licenses: Academic/Nonprofit Terms; Industry Terms: Not Available to Industry
How to cite: pHAGE-PIK3CA-P471L was a gift from Gordon Mills & Kenneth Scott (Addgene plasmid # 116523 ; http://n2t.net/addgene:116523 ; RRID:Addgene_116523)
