[The description below was written by a language model from this plasmid's Addgene catalogue record and pLannotate feature annotations shown in this document.]
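Description:
pHAGE-PIK3CA-P471L is an HIV-1-based lentiviral expression plasmid of about 11.7 kb, built on the pHAGE backbone, that delivers a point-mutant form of human PIK3CA, the p110-alpha catalytic subunit of phosphoinositide 3-kinase. It is maintained in E. coli through a high-copy ColE1/pUC-type origin and an ampicillin resistance gene (β-lactamase). The record lists a recombination-deficient strain for growth, as is usual for plasmids carrying repeated LTR sequences. The viral portion contains a truncated 5' LTR, the Ψ packaging signal with an adjoining gag fragment, the Rev response element for Rev-dependent nuclear export of the genomic RNA, the cPPT/CTS element, and a ΔU3 self-inactivating 3' LTR. The transfer RNA can therefore be packaged when helper functions are supplied in trans, and the integrated provirus lacks LTR promoter activity.

Between the LTRs, the constitutive human EF-1α promoter drives the PIK3CA open reading frame bearing the P471L substitution. The insert was introduced by Gateway recombination and is flanked by attB1 and attB2 sites. Downstream lie short T3 and T7 promoter sequences, an attB4 fragment and a V5 epitope tag sequence; the record does not indicate whether the V5 tag is translated in frame with PIK3CA. An EMCV IRES then allows the same transcript to express puromycin N-acetyltransferase, so transduced mammalian cells can be selected with puromycin, and a WPRE enhances transcript expression. The remaining lac, SV40 and nef fragments appear to be backbone remnants. The construct's stated purpose is lentiviral expression of PIK3CA P471L, and it comes from a collection made for systematic functional annotation of somatic cancer mutations.
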