Features (pLannotate 1.2.2; 30 found; start..end, strand, type, name):
    377..634     +  LTR            5' LTR (truncated): truncated 5' long terminal repeat (LTR) from HIV-1
    681..806     +  misc_feature   HIV-1 Ψ: packaging signal of human immunodeficiency virus type 1
    790..1128    +  CDS            HIV-1 gag (fragment): gag protein from human immunodeficiency virus 1; gag
   1303..1536    +  misc_feature   RRE: The Rev response element (RRE) of HIV-1 allows for Rev-dependent mRNA export from the nucleus to the cytoplasm.
   1913..2013    +  CDS            Rev (fragment): human immunodeficiency virus 1 (HIV-1) Rev protein; rev; enhances nuclear export of unspliced and incompletely spliced viral mRNAs
   2058..2175    +  misc_feature   cPPT/CTS: central polypurine tract and central termination sequence of HIV-1
   2223..3401    +  promoter       EF-1α promoter: strong constitutive promoter for human elongation factor EF-1α
   3422..3442    +  protein_bind   attB1: mutant version of attB; core recombination site for the Gateway® BP reaction BP Clonase™
   3448..6651    +  CDS            PIK3CA: PK3CA_HUMAN - Experimental evidence at protein level: Swiss-Prot protein existence level 1. Phosphoinositide-3-kinase (PI3K) phosphorylates phosphatidylinositol (PI) and its phosphorylated derivatives at position 3 of the inositol ring to produce 3-phosphoinositides (PubMed:15135396, PubMed:23936502, PubMed:28676499). Uses ATP and PtdIns(4,5)P2 (phosphatidylinositol 4,5-bisphosphate) to generate phosphatidylinositol 3,4,5-trisphosphate (PIP3) (PubMed:15135396, PubMed:28676499). PIP3 plays a key role by recruiting PH domain- containing proteins to the membrane, including AKT1 and PDPK1, activat
   6656..6680    -  protein_bind   attB2: mutant version of attB; recombination site for the Gateway® BP reaction BP Clonase™
   6688..6706    +  promoter       T3 promoter: promoter for bacteriophage T3 RNA polymerase
   6732..6750    -  promoter       T7 promoter: promoter for bacteriophage T7 RNA polymerase
   6756..6774    -  protein_bind   attB4 (fragment): mutant version of attB; core recombination site for the Gateway® BP reaction BP Clonase™
   6830..6871    +  CDS            V5 tag: epitope tag from simian virus 5
   6997..7459    +  misc_feature   IRES: internal ribosome entry site (IRES) of the encephalomyocarditis virus (EMCV)
   7473..8070    +  CDS            PuroR (fragment): puromycin N-acetyltransferase; pac from Streptomyces; confers resistance to puromycin
   8086..8674    +  misc_feature   WPRE: woodchuck hepatitis virus posttranscriptional regulatory element
   8682..8747    +  CDS            nef (fragment): NEF_HV1Z2 - Experimental evidence at protein level: Swiss-Prot protein existence level 1. Extracellular Nef protein targets CD4(+) T-lymphocytes for apoptosis by interacting with CXCR4 surface receptors. From Human immunodeficiency virus type 1 group M subtype D (isolate Z2/CDC-Z34) (HIV-1).
   8749..8982    +  LTR            3' LTR (ΔU3): self-inactivating 3' long terminal repeat (LTR) from HIV-1
   9187..9291    +  promoter       AmpR promoter: bla
   9292..10152   +  CDS            AmpR: β-lactamase; bla; confers resistance to ampicillin, carbenicillin, and related antibiotics
  10323..10911   +  rep_origin     ori: high-copy-number ColE1/pMB1/pBR322/pUC origin of replication
  11094..11148   +  CDS            lacI (fragment): lac repressor; lacI; The lac repressor binds to the lac operator to inhibit transcription in E. coli. This inhibition can be relieved by adding lactose or isopropyl-β-D-thiogalactopyranoside (IPTG).
  11154..11247   +  rep_origin     SV40 ori (fragment): SV40 origin of replication
  11272..11309   +  CDS            lacI (fragment): lac repressor; lacI; The lac repressor binds to the lac operator to inhibit transcription in E. coli. This inhibition can be relieved by adding lactose or isopropyl-β-D-thiogalactopyranoside (IPTG).
  11322..11343   +  protein_bind   CAP binding site: CAP binding activates transcription in the presence of cAMP. E. coli catabolite activator protein
  11358..11388   +  promoter       lac promoter: promoter for the E. coli lac operon
  11392..11414   +  protein_bind   lac operator (fragment): The lac repressor binds to the lac operator to inhibit transcription in E. coli. This inhibition can be relieved by adding lactose or isopropyl-β-D-thiogalactopyranoside (IPTG). lac repressor encoded by lacI
  11446..11529   +  polyA_signal   SV40 poly(A) signal (fragment): SV40 polyadenylation signal
  11696..329     +  CDS            nef (fragment) (across the origin): NEF_HV1BR - Experimental evidence at protein level: Swiss-Prot protein existence level 1. Extracellular Nef protein targets CD4(+) T-lymphocytes for apoptosis by interacting with CXCR4 surface receptors (PubMed:14990729). From Human immunodeficiency virus type 1 group M subtype B (isolate BRU/LAI) (HIV-1).
>Addgene plasmid #116523 | pHAGE-PIK3CA-P471L | addgene full sequence | sequence record 242701 | Addgene NGS Result
TGGAAGGGCTAATTCACTCCCAAAGAAGACAAGATATCCTTGATCTGTGGATCTACCACACACAAGGCTA
CTTCCCTGATTAGCAGAACTACACACCAGGGCCAGGGGTCAGATATCCACTGACCTTTGGATGGTGCTAC
AAGCTAGTACCAGTTGAGCCAGATAAGGTAGAAGAGGCCAATAAAGGAGAGAACACCAGCTTGTTACACC
CTGTGAGCCTGCATGGGATGGATGACCCGGAGAGAGAAGTGTTAGAGTGGAGGTTTGACAGCCGCCTAGC
ATTTCATCACGTGGCCCGAGAGCTGCATCCGGAGTACTTCAAGAACTGCTGATATCGAGCTTGCTACAAG
GGACTTTCCGCTGGGGACTTTCCAGGGAGGCGTGGCCTGGGCGGGACTGGGGAGTGGCGAGCCCTCAGAT
CCTGCATATAAGCAGCTGCTTTTTGCCTGTACTGGGTCTCTCTGGTTAGACCAGATCTGAGCCTGGGAGC
TCTCTGGCTAACTAGGGAACCCACTGCTTAAGCCTCAATAAAGCTTGCCTTGAGTGCTTCAAGTAGTGTG
TGCCCGTCTGTTGTGTGACTCTGGTAACTAGAGATCCCTCAGACCCTTTTAGTCAGTGTGGAAAATCTCT
AGCAGTGGCGCCCGAACAGGGACTTGAAAGCGAAAGGGAAACCAGAGGAGCTCTCTCGACGCAGGACTCG
GCTTGCTGAAGCGCGCACGGCAAGAGGCGAGGGGCGGCGACTGGTGAGTACGCCAAAAATTTTGACTAGC
GGAGGCTAGAAGGAGAGAGATGGGTGCGAGAGCGTCAGTATTAAGCGGGGGAGAATTAGATCGCGATGGG
AAAAAATTCGGTTAAGGCCAGGGGGAAAGAAAAAATATAAATTAAAACATATAGTATGGGCAAGCAGGGA
GCTAGAACGATTCGCAGTTAATCCTGGCCTGTTAGAAACATCAGAAGGCTGTAGACAAATACTGGGACAG
CTACAACCATCCCTTCAGACAGGATCAGAAGAACTTAGATCATTATATAATACAGTAGCAACCCTCTATT
GTGTGCATCAAAGGATAGAGATAAAAGACACCAAGGAAGCTTTAGACAAGATAGAGGAAGAGCAAAACAA
AAGTAAGACCACCGCACAGCAAGCGGCCGGCCGCTGATCTTCAGACCTGGAGGAGGAGATATGAGGGACA
ATTGGAGAAGTGAATTATATAAATATAAAGTAGTAAAAATTGAACCATTAGGAGTAGCACCCACCAAGGC
AAAGAGAAGAGTGGTGCAGAGAGAAAAAAGAGCAGTGGGAATAGGAGCTTTGTTCCTTGGGTTCTTGGGA
GCAGCAGGAAGCACTATGGGCGCAGCGTCAATGACGCTGACGGTACAGGCCAGACAATTATTGTCTGGTA
TAGTGCAGCAGCAGAACAATTTGCTGAGGGCTATTGAGGCGCAACAGCATCTGTTGCAACTCACAGTCTG
GGGCATCAAGCAGCTCCAGGCAAGAATCCTGGCTGTGGAAAGATACCTAAAGGATCAACAGCTCCTGGGG
ATTTGGGGTTGCTCTGGAAAACTCATTTGCACCACTGCTGTGCCTTGGAATGCTAGTTGGAGTAATAAAT
CTCTGGAACAGATTTGGAATCACACGACCTGGATGGAGTGGGACAGAGAAATTAACAATTACACAAGCTT
AATACACTCCTTAATTGAAGAATCGCAAAACCAGCAAGAAAAGAATGAACAAGAATTATTGGAATTAGAT
AAATGGGCAAGTTTGTGGAATTGGTTTAACATAACAAATTGGCTGTGGTATATAAAATTATTCATAATGA
TAGTAGGAGGCTTGGTAGGTTTAAGAATAGTTTTTGCTGTACTTTCTATAGTGAATAGAGTTAGGCAGGG
ATATTCACCATTATCGTTTCAGACCCACCTCCCAACCCCGAGGGGACCCGACAGGCCCGAAGGAATAGAA
GAAGAAGGTGGAGAGAGAGACAGAGACAGATCCATTCGATTAGTGAACGGATCTCGACGGTATCGCCGAA
TTCACAAATGGCAGTATTCATCCACAATTTTAAAAGAAAAGGGGGGATTGGGGGGTACAGTGCAGGGGAA
AGAATAGTAGACATAATAGCAACAGACATACAAACTAAAGAATTACAAAAACAAATTACAAAAATTCAAA
ATTTTCGGGTTTATTACAGGGACAGCAGAGATCCAGTTTGGACTAGTCGTGAGGCTCCGGTGCCCGTCAG
TGGGCAGAGCGCACATCGCCCACAGTCCCCGAGAAGTTGGGGGGAGGGGTCGGCAATTGAACCGGTGCCT
AGAGAAGGTGGCGCGGGGTAAACTGGGAAAGTGATGTCGTGTACTGGCTCCGCCTTTTTCCCGAGGGTGG
GGGAGAACCGTATATAAGTGCAGTAGTCGCCGTGAACGTTCTTTTTCGCAACGGGTTTGCCGCCAGAACA
CAGGTAAGTGCCGTGTGTGGTTCCCGCGGGCCTGGCCTCTTTACGGGTTATGGCCCTTGCGTGCCTTGAA
TTACTTCCACCTGGCTGCAGTACGTGATTCTTGATCCCGAGCTTCGGGTTGGAAGTGGGTGGGAGAGTTC
GAGGCCTTGCGCTTAAGGAGCCCCTTCGCCTCGTGCTTGAGTTGAGGCCTGGCCTGGGCGCTGGGGCCGC
CGCGTGCGAATCTGGTGGCACCTTCGCGCCTGTCTCGCTGCTTTCGATAAGTCTCTAGCCATTTAAAATT
TTTGATGACCTGCTGCGACGCTTTTTTTCTGGCAAGATAGTCTTGTAAATGCGGGCCAAGATCTGCACAC
TGGTATTTCGGTTTTTGGGGCCGCGGGCGGCGACGGGGCCCGTGCGTCCCAGCGCACATGTTCGGCGAGG
CGGGGCCTGCGAGCGCGGCCACCGAGAATCGGACGGGGGTAGTCTCAAGCTGGCCGGCCTGCTCTGGTGC
CTGGCCTCGCGCCGCCGTGTATCGCCCCGCCCTGGGCGGCAAGGCTGGCCCGGTCGGCACCAGTTGCGTG
AGCGGAAAGATGGCCGCTTCCCGGCCCTGCTGCAGGGAGCTCAAAATGGAGGACGCGGCGCTCGGGAGAG
CGGGCGGGTGAGTCACCCACACAAAGGAAAAGGGCCTTTCCGTCCTCAGCCGTCGCTTCATGTGACTCCA
CGGAGTACCGGGCGCCGTCCAGGCACCTCGATTAGTTCTCGAGCTTTTGGAGTACGTCGTCTTTAGGTTG
GGGGGAGGGGTTTTATGCGATGGAGTTTCCCCACACTGAGTGGGTGGAGACTGAAGTTAGGCCAGCTTGG
CACTTGATGTAATTCTCCTTGGAATTTGCCCTTTTTGAGTTTGGATCTTGGTTCATTCTCAAGCCTCAGA
CAGTGGTTCAAAGTTTTTTTCTTCCATTTCAGGTGTCGTGAAGCGGCCCTGCAGATATCAACAAGTTTGT
ACAAAAAAGCAGGCACCATGCCTCCAAGACCATCATCAGGTGAACTGTGGGGCATCCACTTGATGCCCCC
AAGAATCCTAGTAGAATGTTTACTACCAAATGGAATGATAGTGACTTTAGAATGCCTCCGTGAGGCTACA
TTAATAACCATAAAGCATGAACTATTTAAAGAAGCAAGAAAATACCCCCTCCATCAACTTCTTCAAGATG
AATCTTCTTACATTTTCGTAAGTGTTACTCAAGAAGCAGAAAGGGAAGAATTTTTTGATGAAACAAGACG
ACTTTGTGACCTTCGGCTTTTTCAACCCTTTTTAAAAGTAATTGAACCAGTAGGCAACCGTGAAGAAAAG
ATCCTCAATCGAGAAATTGGTTTTGCTATCGGCATGCCAGTGTGTGAATTTGATATGGTTAAAGATCCAG
AAGTACAGGACTTCCGAAGAAATATTCTGAACGTTTGTAAAGAAGCTGTGGATCTTAGGGACCTCAATTC
ACCTCATAGTAGAGCAATGTATGTCTATCCTCCAAATGTAGAATCTTCACCAGAATTGCCAAAGCACATA
TATAATAAATTAGATAAAGGGCAAATAATAGTGGTGATCTGGGTAATAGTTTCTCCAAATAATGACAAGC
AGAAGTATACTCTGAAAATCAACCATGACTGTGTACCAGAACAAGTAATTGCTGAAGCAATCAGGAAAAA
AACTCGAAGTATGTTGCTATCCTCTGAACAACTAAAACTCTGTGTTTTAGAATATCAGGGCAAGTATATT
TTAAAAGTGTGTGGATGTGATGAATACTTCCTAGAAAAATATCCTCTGAGTCAGTATAAGTATATAAGAA
GCTGTATAATGCTTGGGAGGATGCCCAATTTGATGTTGATGGCTAAAGAAAGCCTTTATTCTCAACTGCC
AATGGACTGTTTTACAATGCCATCTTATTCCAGACGCATTTCCACAGCTACACCATATATGAATGGAGAA
ACATCTACAAAATCCCTTTGGGTTATAAATAGTGCACTCAGAATAAAAATTCTTTGTGCAACCTACGTGA
ATGTAAATATTCGAGACATTGATAAGATCTATGTTCGAACAGGTATCTACCATGGAGGAGAACCCTTATG
TGACAATGTGAACACTCAAAGAGTACCTTGTTCCAATCCCAGGTGGAATGAATGGCTGAATTATGATATA
TACATTCCTGATCTTCCTCGTGCTGCTCGACTTTGCCTTTCCATTTGCTCTGTTAAAGGCCGAAAGGGTG
CTAAAGAGGAACACTGTCCATTGGCATGGGGAAATATAAACTTGTTTGATTACACAGACACTCTAGTATC
TGGAAAAATGGCTTTGAATCTTTGGCCAGTACCTCATGGATTAGAAGATTTGCTGAACCCTATTGGTGTT
ACTGGATCAAATCCAAATAAAGAAACTCTATGCTTAGAGTTGGAGTTTGACTGGTTCAGCAGTGTGGTAA
AGTTCCCAGATATGTCAGTGATTGAAGAGCATGCCAATTGGTCTGTATCCCGAGAAGCAGGATTTAGCTA
TTCCCACGCAGGACTGAGTAACAGACTAGCTAGAGACAATGAATTAAGGGAAAATGACAAAGAACAGCTC
AAAGCAATTTCTACACGAGATCCTCTCTCTGAAATCACTGAGCAGGAGAAAGATTTTCTATGGAGTCACA
GACACTATTGTGTAACTATCCCCGAAATTCTACCCAAATTGCTTCTGTCTGTTAAATGGAATTCTAGAGA
TGAAGTAGCCCAGATGTATTGCTTGGTAAAAGATTGGCCTCCAATCAAACCTGAACAGGCTATGGAACTT
CTGGACTGTAATTACCCAGATCCTATGGTTCGAGGTTTTGCTGTTCGGTGCTTGGAAAAATATTTAACAG
ATGACAAACTTTCTCAGTATTTAATTCAGCTAGTACAGGTCCTAAAATATGAACAATATTTGGATAACTT
GCTTGTGAGATTTTTACTGAAGAAAGCATTGACTAATCAAAGGATTGGGCACTTTTTCTTTTGGCATTTA
AAATCTGAGATGCACAATAAAACAGTTAGCCAGAGGTTTGGCCTGCTTTTGGAGTCCTATTGTCGTGCAT
GTGGGATGTATTTGAAGCACCTGAATAGGCAAGTCGAGGCAATGGAAAAGCTCATTAACTTAACTGACAT
TCTCAAACAGGAGAAGAAGGATGAAACACAAAAGGTACAGATGAAGTTTTTAGTTGAGCAAATGAGGCGA
CCAGATTTCATGGATGCTCTACAGGGCTTTCTGTCTCCTCTAAACCCTGCTCATCAACTAGGAAACCTCA
GGCTTGAAGAGTGTCGAATTATGTCCTCTGCAAAAAGGCCACTGTGGTTGAATTGGGAGAACCCAGACAT
CATGTCAGAGTTACTGTTTCAGAACAATGAGATCATCTTTAAAAATGGGGATGATTTACGGCAAGATATG
CTAACACTTCAAATTATTCGTATTATGGAAAATATCTGGCAAAATCAAGGTCTTGATCTTCGAATGTTAC
CTTATGGTTGTCTGTCAATCGGTGACTGTGTGGGACTTATTGAGGTGGTGCGAAATTCTCACACTATTAT
GCAAATTCAGTGCAAAGGCGGCTTGAAAGGTGCACTGCAGTTCAACAGCCACACACTACATCAGTGGCTC
AAAGACAAGAACAAAGGAGAAATATATGATGCAGCCATTGACCTGTTTACACGTTCATGTGCTGGATACT
GTGTAGCTACCTTCATTTTGGGAATTGGAGATCGTCACAATAGTAACATCATGGTGAAAGACGATGGACA
ACTGTTTCATATAGATTTTGGACACTTTTTGGATCACAAGAAGAAAAAATTTGGTTATAAACGAGAACGT
GTGCCATTTGTTTTGACACAGGATTTCTTAATAGTGATTAGTAAAGGAGCCCAAGAATGCACAAAGACAA
GAGAATTTGAGAGGTTTCAGGAGATGTGTTACAAGGCTTATCTAGCTATTCGACAGCATGCCAATCTCTT
CATAAATCTTTTCTCAATGATGCTTGGCTCTGGAATGCCAGAACTACAATCTTTTGATGACATTGCATAC
ATTCGAAAGACCCTAGCCTTAGATAAAACTGAGCAAGAGGCTTTGGAGTATTTCATGAAACAAATGAATG
ATGCACATCATGGTGGCTGGACAACAAAAATGGATTGGATCTTCCACACAATTAAACAGCATGCATTGAA
CTAGAACCCAGCTTTCTTGTACAAAGTGGTGATATCCAATTAACCCTCACTAAAGGTAGAGAAAGAGAGA
ATTGTATTAACCCTATAGTGAGTCGTATTACCACCCAACTTTTCTATACAAAGTGGTTGATATCCAGCAC
AGTGGCGGCCGCTCGAGTCTAGAGGGCCCGCGGTTCGAAGGTAAGCCTATCCCTAACCCTCTCCTCGGTC
TCGATTCTACGCGTACCGGTTAGTAATGAGATCCCTCCCCCCCCCCTAACGTTACTGGCCGAAGCCGCTT
GGAATAAGGCCGGTGTGCGTTTGTCTATATGTTATTTTCCACCATATTGCCGTCTTTTGGCAATGTGAGG
GCCCGGAAACCTGGCCCTGTCTTCTTGACGAGCATTCCTAGGGGTCTTTCCCCTCTCGCCAAAGGAATGC
AAGGTCTGTTGAATGTCGTGAAGGAAGCAGTTCCTCTGGAAGCTTCTTGAAGACAAACAACGTCTGTAGC
GACCCTTTGCAGGCAGCGGAACCCCCCACCTGGCGACAGGTGCCTCTGCGGCCAAAAGCCACGTGTATAA
GATACACCTGCAAAGGCGGCACAACCCCAGTGCCACGTTGTGAGTTGGATAGTTGTGGAAAGAGTCAAAT
GGCTCTCCTCAAGCGTATTCAACAAGGGGCTGAAGGATGCCCAGAAGGTACCCCATTGTATGGGATCTGA
TCTGGGGCCTCGGTGCACATGCTTTACATGTGTTTAGTCGAGGTTAAAAAAACGTCTAGGCCCCCCGAAC
CACGGGGACGTGGTTTTCCTTTGAAAAACACGATGATAATATGGCCACACATATGACCGAGTACAAGCCC
ACGGTGCGCCTCGCCACCCGCGACGACGTCCCCAGGGCCGTACGCACCCTCGCCGCCGCGTTCGCCGACT
ACCCCGCCACGCGCCACACCGTCGATCCGGACCGCCACATCGAGCGGGTCACCGAGCTGCAAGAACTCTT
CCTCACGCGCGTCGGGCTCGACATCGGCAAGGTGTGGGTCGCGGACGACGGCGCCGCGGTGGCGGTCTGG
ACCACGCCGGAGAGCGTCGAAGCGGGGGCGGTGTTCGCCGAGATCGGCCCGCGCATGGCCGAGTTGAGCG
GTTCCCGGCTGGCCGCGCAGCAACAGATGGAAGGCCTCCTGGCGCCGCACCGGCCCAAGGAGCCCGCGTG
GTTCCTGGCCACCGTCGGCGTCTCGCCCGACCACCAGGGCAAGGGTCTGGGCAGCGCCGTCGTGCTCCCC
GGAGTGGAGGCGGCCGAGCGCGCCGGGGTGCCCGCCTTCCTGGAGACCTCCGCGCCCCGCAACCTCCCCT
TCTACGAGCGGCTCGGCTTCACCGTCACCGCCGACGTCGAGGTGCCCGAAGGACCGCGCACCTGGTGCAT
GACCCGCAAGCCCGGTGCCTAAATCGATAGATCCTAATCAACCTCTGGATTACAAAATTTGTGAAAGATT
GACTGGTATTCTTAACTATGTTGCTCCTTTTACGCTATGTGGATACGCTGCTTTAATGCCTTTGTATCAT
GCTATTGCTTCCCGTATGGCTTTCATTTTCTCCTCCTTGTATAAATCCTGGTTGCTGTCTCTTTATGAGG
AGTTGTGGCCCGTTGTCAGGCAACGTGGCGTGGTGTGCACTGTGTTTGCTGACGCAACCCCCACTGGTTG
GGGCATTGCCACCACCTGTCAGCTCCTTTCCGGGACTTTCGCTTTCCCCCTCCCTATTGCCACGGCGGAA
CTCATCGCCGCCTGCCTTGCCCGCTGCTGGACAGGGGCTCGGCTGTTGGGCACTGACAATTCCGTGGTGT
TGTCGGGGAAATCATCGTCCTTTCCTTGGCTGCTCGCCTGTGTTGCCACCTGGATTCTGCGCGGGACGTC
CTTCTGCTACGTCCCTTCGGCCCTCAATCCAGCGGACCTTCCTTCCCGCGGCCTGCTGCCGGCTCTGCGG
CCTCTTCCGCGTCTTCGCCTTCGCCCTCAGACGAGTCGGATCTCCCTTTGGGCCGCCTCCCCGCCTGAGA
TCCTTTAAGACCAATGACTTACAAGGCAGCTGTAGATCTTAGCCACTTTTTAAAAGAAAAGGGGGGACTG
GAAGGGCTAATTCACTCCCAACGAAGACAAGATCTGCTTTTTGCTTGTACTGGGTCTCTCTGGTTAGACC
AGATCTGAGCCTGGGAGCTCTCTGGCTAACTAGGGAACCCACTGCTTAAGCCTCAATAAAGCTTGCCTTG
AGTGCTTCAAGTAGTGTGTGCCCGTCTGTTGTGTGACTCTGGTAACTAGAGATCCCTCAGACCCTTTTAG
TCAGTGTGGAAAATCTCTAGCAGTAGTAGTTCATGTCATCTTATTATTCAGTATTTATAACTTGCAAAGA
AATGAATATCAGAGAGTGAGAGGCCCGGGTTAATTAAGGAAAGGGCTAGATCATTCTTGAAGACGAAAGG
GCCTCGTGATACGCCTATTTTTATAGGTTAATGTCATGATAATAATGGTTTCTTAGACGTCAGGTGGCAC
TTTTCGGGGAAATGTGCGCGGAACCCCTATTTGTTTATTTTTCTAAATACATTCAAATATGTATCCGCTC
ATGAGACAATAACCCTGATAAATGCTTCAATAATATTGAAAAAGGAAGAGTATGAGTATTCAACATTTCC
GTGTCGCCCTTATTCCCTTTTTTGCGGCATTTTGCCTTCCTGTTTTTGCTCACCCAGAAACGCTGGTGAA
AGTAAAAGATGCTGAAGATCAGTTGGGTGCACGAGTGGGTTACATCGAACTGGATCTCAACAGCGGTAAG
ATCCTTGAGAGTTTTCGCCCCGAAGAACGTTTTCCAATGATGAGCACTTTTAAAGTTCTGCTATGTGGCG
CGGTATTATCCCGTGTTGACGCCGGGCAAGAGCAACTCGGTCGCCGCATACACTATTCTCAGAATGACTT
GGTTGAGTACTCACCAGTCACAGAAAAGCATCTTACGGATGGCATGACAGTAAGAGAATTATGCAGTGCT
GCCATAACCATGAGTGATAACACTGCGGCCAACTTACTTCTGACAACGATCGGAGGACCGAAGGAGCTAA
CCGCTTTTTTGCACAACATGGGGGATCATGTAACTCGCCTTGATCGTTGGGAACCGGAGCTGAATGAAGC
CATACCAAACGACGAGCGTGACACCACGATGCCTGTAGCAATGGCAACAACGTTGCGCAAACTATTAACT
GGCGAACTACTTACTCTAGCTTCCCGGCAACAATTAATAGACTGGATGGAGGCGGATAAAGTTGCAGGAC
CACTTCTGCGCTCGGCCCTTCCGGCTGGCTGGTTTATTGCTGATAAATCTGGAGCCGGTGAGCGTGGGTC
TCGCGGTATCATTGCAGCACTGGGGCCAGATGGTAAGCCCTCCCGTATCGTAGTTATCTACACGACGGGG
AGTCAGGCAACTATGGATGAACGAAATAGACAGATCGCTGAGATAGGTGCCTCACTGATTAAGCATTGGT
AACTGTCAGACCAAGTTTACTCATATATACTTTAGATTGATTTAAAACTTCATTTTTAATTTAAAAGGAT
CTAGGTGAAGATCCTTTTTGATAATCTCATGACCAAAATCCCTTAACGTGAGTTTTCGTTCCACTGAGCG
TCAGACCCCGTAGAAAAGATCAAAGGATCTTCTTGAGATCCTTTTTTTCTGCGCGTAATCTGCTGCTTGC
AAACAAAAAAACCACCGCTACCAGCGGTGGTTTGTTTGCCGGATCAAGAGCTACCAACTCTTTTTCCGAA
GGTAACTGGCTTCAGCAGAGCGCAGATACCAAATACTGTTCTTCTAGTGTAGCCGTAGTTAGGCCACCAC
TTCAAGAACTCTGTAGCACCGCCTACATACCTCGCTCTGCTAATCCTGTTACCAGTGGCTGCTGCCAGTG
GCGATAAGTCGTGTCTTACCGGGTTGGACTCAAGACGATAGTTACCGGATAAGGCGCAGCGGTCGGGCTG
AACGGGGGGTTCGTGCACACAGCCCAGCTTGGAGCGAACGACCTACACCGAACTGAGATACCTACAGCGT
GAGCTATGAGAAAGCGCCACGCTTCCCGAAGGGAGAAAGGCGGACAGGTATCCGGTAAGCGGCAGGGTCG
GAACAGGAGAGCGCACGAGGGAGCTTCCAGGGGGAAACGCCTGGTATCTTTATAGTCCTGTCGGGTTTCG
CCACCTCTGACTTGAGCGTCGATTTTTGTGATGCTCGTCAGGGGGGCGGAGCCTATGGAAAAACGCCAGC
AACGCGGCCTTTTTACGGTTCCTGGCCTTTTGCTGGCCTTTTGCTCACATGTTCTTTCCTGCGTTATCCC
CTGATTCTGTGGATAACCGTATTACCGCCTTTGAGTGAGCTGATACCGCTCGCCGCAGCCGAACGACCGA
GCGCAGCGAGTCAGTGAGCGAGGAAGCGGAAGAGCGCCCAATACGCAAACCGCCTCTCCCCGCGCGTTGG
CCGATTCATTAATGCAGCAAGCTCATGGCTGACTAATTTTTTTTATTTATGCAGAGGCCGAGGCCGCCTC
GGCCTCTGAGCTATTCCAGAAGTAGTGAGGAGGCTTTTTTGGAGGCCTAGGCTTTTGCAAAAAGCTCCCC
GTGGCACGACAGGTTTCCCGACTGGAAAGCGGGCAGTGAGCGCAACGCAATTAATGTGAGTTAGCTCACT
CATTAGGCACCCCAGGCTTTACACTTTATGCTTCCGGCTCGTATGTTGTGTGGAATTGTGAGCGGATAAC
AATTTCACACAGGAAACAGCTATGACATGATTACGAATTTCACAAATAAAGCATTTTTTTCACTGCATTC
TAGTTGTGGTTTGTCCAAACTCATCAATGTATCTTATCATGTCTGGATCAACTGGATAACTCAAGCTAAC
CAAAATCATCCCAAACTTCCCACCCCATACCCTATTACCACTGCCAATTACCTGTGGTTTCATTTACTCT
AAACCTGTGATTCCTCTGAATTATTTTCATTTTAAAGAAATTGTATTTGTTAAATATGTACTACAAACTT
AGTAGT
