>Addgene plasmid #116523 | pHAGE-PIK3CA-P471L | depositor partial sequence | sequence record 219397 | insert
ATGCCTCCACGACCATCATCAGGTGAACTGTGGGGCATCCACTTGATGCCCCCAAGAATCCTAGTAGAAT
GTTTACTACCAAATGGAATGATAGTGACTTTAGAATGCCTCCGTGAGGCTACATTAATAACCATAAAGCA
TGAACTATTTAAAGAAGCAAGAAAATACCCCCTCCATCAACTTCTTCAAGATGAATCTTCTTACATTTTC
GTAAGTGTTACTCAAGAAGCAGAAAGGGAAGAATTTTTTGATGAAACAAGACGACTTTGTGACCTTCGGC
TTTTTCAACCCTTTTTAAAAGTAATTGAACCAGTAGGCAACCGTGAAGAAAAGATCCTCAATCGAGAAAT
TGGTTTTGCTATCGGCATGCCAGTGTGTGAATTTGATATGGTTAAAGATCCAGAAGTACAGGACTTCCGA
AGAAATATTCTGAACGTTTGTAAAGAAGCTGTGGATCTTAGGGACCTCAATTCACCTCATAGTAGAGCAA
TGTATGTCTATCCTCCAAATGTAGAATCTTCACCAGAATTGCCAAAGCACATATATAATAAATTAGATAA
AGGGCAAATAATAGTGGTGATCTGGGTAATAGTTTCTCCAAATAATGACAAGCAGAAGTATACTCTGAAA
ATCAACCATGACTGTGTACCAGAACAAGTAATTGCTGAAGCAATCAGGAAAAAAACTCGAAGTATGTTGC
TATCCTCTGAACAACTAAAACTCTGTGTTTTAGAATATCAGGGCAAGTATATTTTAAAAGTGTGTGGATG
TGATGAATACTTCCTAGAAAAATATCCTCTGAGTCAGTATAAGTATATAAGAAGCTGTATAATGCTTGGG
AGGATGCCCAATTTGATGTTGATGGCTAAAGAAAGCCTTTATTCTCAACTGCCAATGGACTGTTTTACAA
TGCCATCTTATTCCAGACGCATTTCCACAGCTACACCATATATGAATGGAGAAACATCTACAAAATCCCT
TTGGGTTATAAATAGTGCACTCAGAATAAAAATTCTTTGTGCAACCTACGTGAATGTAAATATTCGAGAC
ATTGATAAGATCTATGTTCGAACAGGTATCTACCATGGAGGAGAACCCTTATGTGACAATGTGAACACTC
AAAGAGTACCTTGTTCCAATCCCAGGTGGAATGAATGGCTGAATTATGATATATACATTCCTGATCTTCC
TCGTGCTGCTCGACTTTGCCTTTCCATTTGCTCTGTTAAAGGCCGAAAGGGTGCTAAAGAGGAACACTGT
CCATTGGCATGGGGAAATATAAACTTGTTTGATTACACAGACACTCTAGTATCTGGAAAAATGGCTTTGA
ATCTTTGGCCAGTACCTCATGGATTAGAAGATTTGCTGAACCCTATTGGTGTTACTGGATCAAATCCAAA
TAAAGAAACTCTATGCTTAGAGTTGGAGTTTGACTGGTTCAGCAGTGTGGTAAAGTTCCCAGATATGTCA
GTGATTGAAGAGCATGCCAATTGGTCTGTATCCCGAGAAGCAGGATTTAGCTATTCCCACGCAGGACTGA
GTAACAGACTAGCTAGAGACAATGAATTAAGGGAAAATGACAAAGAACAGCTCAAAGCAATTTCTACACG
AGATCCTCTCTCTGAAATCACTGAGCAGGAGAAAGATTTTCTATGGAGTCACAGACACTATTGTGTAACT
ATCCCCGAAATTCTACCCAAATTGCTTCTGTCTGTTAAATGGAATTCTAGAGATGAAGTAGCCCAGATGT
ATTGCTTGGTAAAAGATTGGCCTCCAATCAAACCTGAACAGGCTATGGAACTTCTGGACTGTAATTACCC
AGATCCTATGGTTCGAGGTTTTGCTGTTCGGTGCTTGGAAAAATATTTAACAGATGACAAACTTTCTCAG
TATTTAATTCAGCTAGTACAGGTCCTAAAATATGAACAATATTTGGATAACTTGCTTGTGAGATTTTTAC
TGAAGAAAGCATTGACTAATCAAAGGATTGGGCACTTTTTCTTTTGGCATTTAAAATCTGAGATGCACAA
TAAAACAGTTAGCCAGAGGTTTGGCCTGCTTTTGGAGTCCTATTGTCGTGCATGTGGGATGTATTTGAAG
CACCTGAATAGGCAAGTCGAGGCAATGGAAAAGCTCATTAACTTAACTGACATTCTCAAACAGGAGAAGA
AGGATGAAACACAAAAGGTACAGATGAAGTTTTTAGTTGAGCAAATGAGGCGACCAGATTTCATGGATGC
TCTACAGGGCTTTCTGTCTCCTCTAAACCCTGCTCATCAACTAGGAAACCTCAGGCTTGAAGAGTGTCGA
ATTATGTCCTCTGCAAAAAGGCCACTGTGGTTGAATTGGGAGAACCCAGACATCATGTCAGAGTTACTGT
TTCAGAACAATGAGATCATCTTTAAAAATGGGGATGATTTACGGCAAGATATGCTAACACTTCAAATTAT
TCGTATTATGGAAAATATCTGGCAAAATCAAGGTCTTGATCTTCGAATGTTACCTTATGGTTGTCTGTCA
ATCGGTGACTGTGTGGGACTTATTGAGGTGGTGCGAAATTCTCACACTATTATGCAAATTCAGTGCAAAG
GCGGCTTGAAAGGTGCACTGCAGTTCAACAGCCACACACTACATCAGTGGCTCAAAGACAAGAACAAAGG
AGAAATATATGATGCAGCCATTGACCTGTTTACACGTTCATGTGCTGGATACTGTGTAGCTACCTTCATT
TTGGGAATTGGAGATCGTCACAATAGTAACATCATGGTGAAAGACGATGGACAACTGTTTCATATAGATT
TTGGACACTTTTTGGATCACAAGAAGAAAAAATTTGGTTATAAACGAGAACGTGTGCCATTTGTTTTGAC
ACAGGATTTCTTAATAGTGATTAGTAAAGGAGCCCAAGAATGCACAAAGACAAGAGAATTTGAGAGGTTT
CAGGAGATGTGTTACAAGGCTTATCTAGCTATTCGACAGCATGCCAATCTCTTCATAAATCTTTTCTCAA
TGATGCTTGGCTCTGGAATGCCAGAACTACAATCTTTTGATGACATTGCATACATTCGAAAGACCCTAGC
CTTAGATAAAACTGAGCAAGAGGCTTTGGAGTATTTCATGAAACAAATGAATGATGCACATCATGGTGGC
TGGACAACAAAAATGGATTGGATCTTCCACACAATTAAACAGCATGCATTGAACTGA
